>Addgene plasmid #179813 | pPOTv7-g418-10HA | addgene full sequence | sequence record 355332 | Addgene NGS Result
GGGCGAATTGGGCCCGTATAATGCAGACCTGCTGCAAGCTAGGGGCACAGCAAGGTCTTCTGAAATTCAT
GTTTTTTTTTTTTTTACTCTGCATTGCAGTCTCCGCTCTTATTTAGTTTTGCTTTACGTAAGGTCTCGTT
GCTGCCATAAAATAAGCTCTAGTGGAATTCATGATTGAACAAGATGGATTGCACGCAGGTTCTCCGGCCG
CTTGGGTGGAGAGGCTATTCGGCTATGACTGGGCACAACAGACAATCGGCTGCTCTGATGCCGCCGTGTT
CCGGCTGTCAGCGCAGGGGCGCCCGGTTCTTTTTGTCAAGACCGACCTGTCCGGTGCCCTGAATGAACTG
CAGGACGAGGCAGCGCGGCTATCGTGGCTGGCCACGACGGGCGTTCCTTGCGCAGCTGTGCTCGACGTTG
TCACTGAAGCGGGAAGGGACTGGCTGCTATTGGGCGAAGTGCCGGGGCAGGATCTCCTGTCATCTCACCT
TGCTCCTGCCGAGAAAGTATCCATCATGGCTGATGCAATGCGGCGGCTGCATACGCTTGATCCGGCTACC
TGCCCATTCGACCACCAAGCGAAACATCGCATCGAGCGAGCACGTACTCGGATGGAAGCCGGTCTTGTCG
ATCAGGATGATCTGGACGAAGAGCATCAGGGGCTCGCGCCAGCCGAACTGTTCGCCAGGCTCAAGGCGCG
CATGCCCGACGGCGAGGATCTCGTCGTGACCCACGGCGATGCCTGCTTGCCGAATATCATGGTGGAAAAT
GGCCGCTTTTCTGGATTCATCGACTGTGGCCGGCTGGGTGTGGCGGACCGCTATCAGGACATAGCGTTGG
CTACCCGTGATATTGCTGAAGAGCTTGGCGGCGAATGGGCTGACCGCTTCCTCGTGCTTTACGGTATCGC
CGCTCCCGATTCGCAGCGCATCGCCTTCTATCGCCTTCTTGACGAGTTCTTCTGACCATGGTGCCCATTT
AGTTGGCCTTTCCCTTGTCTCGTGTCTTTTCCGTGGAAAGGTTCCCGGAGTAATCTGATGGCACAGCAGG
GAGGTGCGCCTGCAGGTTGGTTAGGAAGGGGGGATGATGTAAAAGAAGAAAATGGGGGGATTCGAGCCCC
ACGCGTTGCTCAAGCTGTGTAGCGCAGGCGTTTCCTTACATATTTCTCTAACAGGCACGGAAGCCTAACA
AATACACTTGGCTTATTTTTTTGCCCCCTCATGTCTTGTACAAATATTTGCGATAGCTTAGCTATCAGCC
ACATTAATCAAACAAGTATACCAACAAGCCCGAAAACAGAAACTCAACTGCAACGGGTACCTATGGGTTC
TGGTAGTGGTTCCGGTTCCGGTTCTAAGCTTTATCCTTATGATGTGCCAGATTACGCTGGTTCCTATCCC
TATGACGTTCCTGACTACGCTGGGTCGTACCCTTATGATGTGCCGGATTACGCCGGAAGCTACCCATACG
ATGTACCGGACTACGCAGGGTCATATCCTTACGATGTTCCAGACTATGCTGGCTCCTATCCGTACGATGT
CCCCGACTATGCAGGATCATACCCGTATGACGTTCCAGATTATGCCGGGTCGTACCCTTATGACGTCCCA
GATTATGCCGGTTCTTATCCGTATGATGTGCCGGACTACGCGGGGTCCTATCCGTATGATGTACCCGATT
ACGCGGGATCCGGATCAGGATCTGGATCAGGATCGGGTAGTTAAGAGCTCCGCTGCGCTTAAATGTCTTT
CATTATAATCAATGTATAACCTTTATGTAGTATTTCAATCTATGCCGCTGTGTACGTGCACTGCGGTGCC
TATCCTTCGGCATTAGAGAGTCACTGTTTGTGTAGATCGTAGCTGCATGTCTGACATCTGGTTCATTAGT
GCCGTTTTGAGTCTGCACTGTTGTGCAACTTGATATTCATCACTGCACACCAACCGTGTGTTTCCTCCTT
TGGGTGCACCCTTTAATCCTTGTCTTCTCCTTTTTTGTCTCTTTCCCCCTCGAAAAGGTGTCAAACTACT
GCCGCATAAACTACGGTTATCCCAAATTTAAGAGAAAGCAATAAAGCATCAGCTAGCATGATTGAACAAG
ATGGATTGCACGCAGGTTCTCCGGCCGCTTGGGTGGAGAGGCTATTCGGCTATGACTGGGCACAACAGAC
AATCGGCTGCTCTGATGCCGCCGTGTTCCGGCTGTCAGCGCAGGGGCGCCCGGTTCTTTTTGTCAAGACC
GACCTGTCCGGTGCCCTGAATGAACTGCAGGACGAGGCAGCGCGGCTATCGTGGCTGGCCACGACGGGCG
TTCCTTGCGCAGCTGTGCTCGACGTTGTCACTGAAGCGGGAAGGGACTGGCTGCTATTGGGCGAAGTGCC
GGGGCAGGATCTCCTGTCATCTCACCTTGCTCCTGCCGAGAAAGTATCCATCATGGCTGATGCAATGCGG
CGGCTGCATACGCTTGATCCGGCTACCTGCCCATTCGACCACCAAGCGAAACATCGCATCGAGCGAGCAC
GTACTCGGATGGAAGCCGGTCTTGTCGATCAGGATGATCTGGACGAAGAGCATCAGGGGCTCGCGCCAGC
CGAACTGTTCGCCAGGCTCAAGGCGCGCATGCCCGACGGCGAGGATCTCGTCGTGACCCACGGCGATGCC
TGCTTGCCGAATATCATGGTGGAAAATGGCCGCTTTTCTGGATTCATCGACTGTGGCCGGCTGGGTGTGG
CGGACCGCTATCAGGACATAGCGTTGGCTACCCGTGATATTGCTGAAGAGCTTGGCGGCGAATGGGCTGA
CCGCTTCCTCGTGCTTTACGGTATCGCCGCTCCCGATTCGCAGCGCATCGCCTTCTATCGCCTTCTTGAC
GAGTTCTTCTGACTCGAGTGCCCATTTAGTTGGCTTTTCCCTTGTCTCGTGTCTTTTCCGTGGAAAGGTT
CCCGGAGTAATCTGATGGCACAGCAGGGAGGTGCGCCTGCAGGTTGGTTAGGAAGGGGGGATGATGTAAA
AGAAGAAAATGGGGGGATTCGAGCCCCGCACAGGTCTCTCAAATTGGATGCATAGCTTGAGTATTCTATA
GTGTCACCTAAATAGCTTGGCGTAATCATGGTCATAGCTGTTTCCTGTGTGAAATTGTTATCCGCTCACA
ATTCCACACAACATACGAGCCGGAAGCATAAAGTGTAAAGCCTGGGGTGCCTAATGAGTGAGCTAACTCA
CATTAATTGCGTTGCGCTCACTGCCCGCTTTCCAGTCGGGAAACCTGTCGTGCCAGCTGCATTAATGAAT
CGGCCAACGCGCGGGGAGAGGCGGTTTGCGTATTGGGCGCTCTTCCGCTTCCTCGCTCACTGACTCGCTG
CGCTCGGTCGTTCGGCTGCGGCGAGCGGTATCAGCTCACTCAAAGGCGGTAATACGGTTATCCACAGAAT
CAGGGGATAACGCAGGAAAGAACATGTGAGCAAAAGGCCAGCAAAAGGCCAGGAACCGTAAAAAGGCCGC
GTTGCTGGCGTTTTTCCATAGGCTCCGCCCCCCTGACGAGCATCACAAAAATCGACGCTCAAGTCAGAGG
TGGCGAAACCCGACAGGACTATAAAGATACCAGGCGTTTCCCCCTGGAAGCTCCCTCGTGCGCTCTCCTG
TTCCGACCCTGCCGCTTACCGGATACCTGTCCGCCTTTCTCCCTTCGGGAAGCGTGGCGCTTTCTCATAG
CTCACGCTGTAGGTATCTCAGTTCGGTGTAGGTCGTTCGCTCCAAGCTGGGCTGTGTGCACGAACCCCCC
GTTCAGCCCGACCGCTGCGCCTTATCCGGTAACTATCGTCTTGAGTCCAACCCGGTAAGACACGACTTAT
CGCCACTGGCAGCAGCCACTGGTAACAGGATTAGCAGAGCGAGGTATGTAGGCGGTGCTACAGAGTTCTT
GAAGTGGTGGCCTAACTACGGCTACACTAGAAGAACAGTATTTGGTATCTGCGCTCTGCTGAAGCCAGTT
ACCTTCGGAAAAAGAGTTGGTAGCTCTTGATCCGGCAAACAAACCACCGCTGGTAGCGGTGGTTTTTTTG
TTTGCAAGCAGCAGATTACGCGCAGAAAAAAAGGATCTCAAGAAGATCCTTTGATCTTTTCTACGGGGTC
TGACGCTCAGTGGAACGAAAACTCACGTTAAGGGATTTTGGTCATGAGATTATCAAAAAGGATCTTCACC
TAGATCCTTTTAAATTAAAAATGAAGTTTTAAATCAATCTAAAGTATATATGAGTAAACTTGGTCTGACA
GTTACCAATGCTTAATCAGTGAGGCACCTATCTCAGCGATCTGTCTATTTCGTTCATCCATAGTTGCCTG
ACTCCCCGTCGTGTAGATAATTACGATACGGGAGGGCTTACCATCTGGCCCCAGTGCTGCAATGATACCG
CGAGACCCACGCTCACCGGCTCCAGATTTATCAGCAATAAACCAGCCAGCCGGAAGGGCCGAGCGCAGAA
GTGGTCCTGCAACTTTATCCGCCTCCATCCAGTCTATTAATTGTTGCCGGGAAGCTAGAGTAAGTAGTTC
GCCAGTTAATAGTTTGCGCAACGTTGTTGCCATTGCTACAGGCATCGTGGTGTCACGCTCGTCGTTTGGT
ATGGCTTCATTCAGCTCCGGTTCCCAACGATCAAGGCGAGTTACATGATCCCCCATGTTGTGCAAAAAAG
CGGTTAGCTCCTTCGGTCCTCCGATCGTTGTCAGAAGTAAGTTGGCCGCAGTGTTATCACTCATGGTTAT
GGCAGCACTGCATAATTCTCTTACTGTCATGCCATCCGTAAGATGCTTTTCTGTGACTGGTGAGTACTCA
ACCAAGTCATTCTGAGAATAGTGTATGCGGCGACCGAGTTGCTCTTGCCCGGCGTCAATACGGGATAATA
CCGCGCCACATAGCAGAACTTTAAAAGTGCTCATCATTGGAAAACGTTCTTCGGGGCGAAAACTCTCAAG
GATCTTACCGCTGTTGAGATCCAGTTCGATGTAACCCACTCGTGCACCCAACTGATCTTCAGCATCTTTT
ACTTTCACCAGCGTTTCTGGGTGAGCAAAAACAGGAAGGCAAAATGCCGCAAAAAAGGGAATAAGGGCGA
CACGGAAATGTTGAATACTCATACTCTTCCTTTTTCAATATTATTGAAGCATTTATCAGGGTTATTGTCT
CATGAGCGGATACATATTTGAATGTATTTAGAAAAATAAACAAATAGGGGTTCCGCGCACATTTCCCCGA
AAAGTGCCACCTGATGCGGTGTGAAATACCGCACAGATGCGTAAGGAGAAAATACCGCATCAGGAAATTG
TAAGCGTTAATATTTTGTTAAAATTCGCGTTAAATTTTTGTTAAATCAGCTCATTTTTTAACCAATAGGC
CGAAATCGGCAAAATCCCTTATAAATCAAAAGAATAGACCGAGATAGGGT
[37 nt withheld, positions 5441-5477]
AAAGAACGTGGACTCCAACGTCAAAGG
[49 nt withheld, positions 5505-5553]
T
[91 nt withheld, positions 5555-5645]
G
[98 nt withheld, positions 5647-5744]
ACTTAATGCGCCGCTACAGGGCGCGTCCATTCGCCATTCAGGCTGCGCAACTGTTGGGAAGGGCGATCGG
TGCGGGCCTCTTCGCTATTACGCCAGCTGGCGAAAGGGGGATGTGCTGCAAGGCGATTAAGTTGGGTAAC
GCCAGGGTTTTCCCAGTCACGACGTTGTAAAACGACGGCCAGTGAATTGTAATACGACTCACTATA
Features (pLannotate 1.2.2; 15 found; start..end, strand, type, name):
    171..962     +  CDS            neo: KKA2_KLEPN - Also known as kan, nptII. Experimental evidence at protein level: Swiss-Prot protein existence level 1. Resistance to kanamycin, neomycin, paromomycin, ribostamycin, butirosin and gentamicin B. From Klebsiella pneumoniae.
   1536..1552    +  CDS            3xHA (fragment): three tandem HA epitope tags
   2088..2879    +  CDS            neo: KKA2_KLEPN - Also known as kan, nptII. Experimental evidence at protein level: Swiss-Prot protein existence level 1. Resistance to kanamycin, neomycin, paromomycin, ribostamycin, butirosin and gentamicin B. From Klebsiella pneumoniae.
   3075..3093    -  promoter       SP6 promoter: promoter for bacteriophage SP6 RNA polymerase
   3135..3151    -  protein_bind   lac operator: The lac repressor binds to the lac operator to inhibit transcription in E. coli. This inhibition can be relieved by adding lactose or isopropyl-β-D-thiogalactopyranoside (IPTG). lac repressor encoded by lacI
   3159..3189    -  promoter       lac promoter: promoter for the E. coli lac operon
   3204..3225    -  protein_bind   CAP binding site: CAP binding activates transcription in the presence of cAMP. E. coli catabolite activator protein
   3238..3330    -  CDS            lacI (fragment): lac repressor; lacI; The lac repressor binds to the lac operator to inhibit transcription in E. coli. This inhibition can be relieved by adding lactose or isopropyl-β-D-thiogalactopyranoside (IPTG).
   3513..4101    -  rep_origin     ori: high-copy-number ColE1/pMB1/pBR322/pUC origin of replication
   4272..5132    -  CDS            AmpR: β-lactamase; bla; confers resistance to ampicillin, carbenicillin, and related antibiotics
   5133..5237    -  promoter       AmpR promoter: bla
   5264..5314    +  misc_feature   bom (fragment): basis of mobility region from pBR322
   5315..5770    -  rep_origin     f1 ori (sequence partly withheld): f1 bacteriophage origin of replication; arrow indicates direction of (+) strand synthesis
   5774..5931    -  CDS            lacZα (fragment): LacZα fragment of β-galactosidase; lacZ fragment
   5934..2       +  promoter       T7 promoter (across the origin): promoter for bacteriophage T7 RNA polymerase
