[The description below was written by a language model from this plasmid's Addgene catalogue record and pLannotate feature annotations shown in this document.]
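Description:
pPOTv7-g418-10HA is a PCR-only tagging (pPOT) template plasmid for endogenous gene tagging in Trypanosoma brucei. It is not designed to replicate or express in the parasite as a plasmid. Instead, it serves as a template from which a tag-plus-marker cassette is amplified with primers carrying homology to the target locus, and the resulting linear product integrates at the gene of interest. In E. coli it is a high-copy plasmid carrying a ColE1/pUC-type origin and a β-lactamase (AmpR) gene for ampicillin selection. The backbone also contains an f1 origin, fragments of lacZα and lacI with the lac promoter/operator, and flanking T7 and SP6 phage promoters, all typical remnants of a general cloning vector.

The payload is a synthetic 10x HA epitope tag placed between retained HindIII and BamHI sites. The automated annotation picks up only a short 3xHA-like fragment in this region, so the repeat array is largely unannotated in the feature table. Two copies of the neo (nptII) aminoglycoside phosphotransferase gene, which confers G418 resistance in trypanosomes, lie on either side of the tag. This layout is consistent with a template from which either an N-terminal or a C-terminal tagging amplicon can be generated, although the record does not say so explicitly. The promoter is recorded as "read through", meaning the cassette has no promoter of its own and depends on transcription from the endogenous locus after integration. Any trypanosome RNA-processing sequences between the annotated elements are not identified in the table. The plasmid is used to HA-tag proteins at native loci for localisation and functional analysis.
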