Addgene plasmid #179813: pPOTv7-g418-10HA
Purpose: Trypanosoma brucei PCR only tagging (pPOT) vector for endogenous gene tagging
Depositing lab: Samuel Dean & Keith Gull. Depositing organization: University of Oxford. Publication: A comprehensive toolkit for protein localization and functional analysis in trypanosomatids. Paterou A, Saez Conde J, Tyc J, Sunter JD, Vaughan S, Gull K, Dean S. Open Biol. 2025 Apr;15(4):240361. doi: 10.1098/rsob.240361. Epub 2025 Apr 2. PubMed 40169015.
Backbone
  Vector backbone: pPOT
  Vector type: Unspecified
Growth in bacteria
  Bacterial resistance: Ampicillin, 100 μg/mL
  Growth temperature: 37°C
  Growth strain: NEB Stable
  Copy number: High Copy
Gene/Insert
  Gene/Insert name: 10x HA
  Species: Synthetic
  Promoter: read through
  Cloning method: Restriction Enzyme; 5′ cloning site HindIII (not destroyed); 3′ cloning site BamHI (not destroyed)
  Sequencing primers: 5′ cTATGGGTTCTGGTAGTG; 3′ cTTAACTACCCGATCCTG
Terms and licenses: Academic/Nonprofit Terms; Industry Terms: Not Available to Industry
Depositor comments: Please visit https://doi.org/10.1101/2023.04.21.537815 for bioRxiv preprint.
How to cite: pPOTv7-g418-10HA was a gift from Samuel Dean & Keith Gull (Addgene plasmid # 179813 ; http://n2t.net/addgene:179813 ; RRID:Addgene_179813)
